>Addgene plasmid #16878 | XE2 Xwnt-4 | addgene partial sequence | sequence record 23442 | SP6 5'-ATTTAGGTGACACTATAG-3'
TTTCGAGCTCAGAATAAACGCTCAACTTTGGCAGATCTCCATGGCCCCAGAGTACTTCTTGAGGTCTCTG
TTGATGATGATTTTAGCTGTGTTCTCCGCTAATGCTAGCAACTGGCTGTACCTGGCAAAACTGTCTTCAG
TGGGCAGCATATCTGAGGAAGAGACGTGCGAAAAGCTAAAGGGACCAATTCAGCGTCAGGTGCAAATGTG
CAAGAGGAACCTTGAGGTGATGGATTCAGTCCGTCGAGGTGCTCAGTTGGCCATAGAGGAATGTCAGTAT
CAGTTTAGGAACCGAAGGTGGAACTGCTCAACTCTGGATACGCTACCAGTATTTGGGAAAGTGGTCACAC
AAGGAACAAGGGAGGCAGCATTTGTGTATGCCATATCTTCTGCTGGTGTTGCCTTTGCTGTTACAAGAGC
TTGCAGTAGTGGTGATCTTGAGAAATGTGGCTGTGATAGGACTGTGCATGGTGTCAGCCCGCAAGGGTTC
CAGTGGTCTGGCTGCTCAGATAACATTTTATATGGAGTCGCCTTTTCCCAGTCATTTGTGGATGTCAGAG
AGAGAAGTAAAGGAGGCTCCTCTAGTCGTGCTCTAATGAACCTCCATAATAATGAAGCTGGTCGCAAGGC
CATTTTGAACAATATGAGAGTGGAATGCAAGTGTCATGGTGTATCGGGATCCTGCGAAGTAAAGACATGC
TGGAAAGCCATGCCTACTTTCGCAAAGTTGGAATGTCCTTAAGGAGAAATTTGATGGGGCTACGGAAGTA
NAGCANAAAAAATGGTTCTACAAAGTGCT
