[The description below was written by a language model from this plasmid's Addgene catalogue record.]
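Description:
XE2 Xwnt-4 is a Xenopus expression plasmid built on the pSP64T backbone (about 3 kb without insert), a vector designed for making synthetic mRNA in vitro rather than for direct expression in cells. It is maintained in E. coli as a high-copy plasmid under ampicillin selection. The record includes no feature table, so the exact arrangement of backbone elements is not documented here. pSP64T is generally known as an SP6-promoter transcription vector in which the cloning site is flanked by Xenopus β-globin untranslated regions, followed by a poly(A)/poly(C) tract. These elements improve the stability and translation of injected transcripts.

The insert is the roughly 1 kb coding region of Xenopus laevis wnt4 (Xwnt-4), a secreted Wnt-family signalling ligand. According to the depositor's notes, the open reading frame was rebuilt by PCR with primers that reconstruct the start (AUG) and stop (TAG) codons and add Bgl II sites. The fragment was then cloned into the Bgl II site of pSP64T, and it is not recorded whether those sites remain intact. No epitope tags or reporters are mentioned, and an earlier name for the clone was pX4.2.

The template is meant to be linearised with Sal I downstream of the insert and transcribed with SP6 RNA polymerase to give sense Xwnt-4 mRNA. The record does not spell out the downstream application. The vector type points to the usual use of such transcripts, which is microinjection into Xenopus embryos or oocytes for gain-of-function studies of Wnt signalling in development.
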