Addgene plasmid #16878: XE2 Xwnt-4
Depositing lab: Randall Moon. Depositing organization: University of Washington.
Backbone
  Vector backbone: pSP64T
  Backbone size w/o insert (bp): 2999
  Vector type: Xenopus Expression
Growth in bacteria
  Bacterial resistance: Ampicillin, 100 μg/mL
  Growth temperature: 37°C
  Growth strain: DH5alpha
  Copy number: High Copy
Gene/Insert
  Gene/Insert name: Xwnt-4 (alt name: wnt4)
  Species: X. laevis (frog)
  Insert size (bp): 1000
  Entrez Gene: wnt4 (a.k.a. Xwnt4, wnt-4, xwnt-4)
  Cloning method: Restriction Enzyme; 5′ cloning site Bgl II (unknown if destroyed); 3′ cloning site Bgl II (unknown if destroyed)
  Sequencing primers: 5′ Sp6
Terms and licenses: Academic/Nonprofit Terms; Industry Terms: Not Available to Industry
Depositor comments: Transcription: linearize with Sal1 and transcribe with SP6. Plasmid History: Constructed by Lynn McGrew on date of 5/1/92. Notes for Use: PCR & primers used to reconstruct AUG, TAG codons containing Bgl II sites to clone into pSP64T. Early clone name: pX4.2.
How to cite: XE2 Xwnt-4 was a gift from Randall Moon (Addgene plasmid # 16878 ; http://n2t.net/addgene:16878 ; RRID:Addgene_16878)
